>Addgene plasmid #194357 | NFlhb-t2a-GFP | addgene full sequence | sequence record 394853 | Addgene NGS Result
GGGCGAATTGGGTACGTCCCTAGGCCTCCAAAAAAGCCTCCTCACTACTTCTGGAATAGCTCAGAGGCCG
AGGCGGCCTCGGCCTCTGCATAAATAAAAAAAATTAGTCAGCCATGGGGCGGAGAATGGGCGGAACTGGG
CGGAGTTAGGGGCGGGATGGGCGGAGTTAGGGGCGGGATAGCTAGAGCCAGACATGATAAGATACATTGA
TGAGTTTGGACAAACCACAACTAGAATGCAGTGAAAAAAATGCTTTATTTGTGAAATTTGTGATGCTATT
GCTTTATTTGTAACCATTATAAGCTGCAATAAACAAGTTCCTCTCACTCTCTGATATTCATTTCTTTGCA
AGTTATAAATACTGAATAATAAGATGACATGAACTACTACTGCTAGAGATTTTCCACACTGACTAAAAGG
GTCTGAGGGATCTCTAGTTACCAGAGTCACACAACAGACGGGCACACACTACTTGAAGCACTCAAGGCAA
GCTTTATTGAGGCTTAAGCAGTGGGTTCCCTAGTTAGCCAGAGAGCTCCCAGGCTCAGATCTGGTCTAAC
CAGAGAGACCCAGTACAAGCAAAAAGCAGATCTTGTCTTCGTTGGGAGTGAATTAGCCCTTCCAGTCCCC
CCTTTTCTTTTAAAAAGTGGCTAAGATCTACAGCTGCCTTGTAAGTCATTGGTCTTAAAGGTACCGAGCT
CGAATTCCAGGCGGGGAGGCGGCCCAAAGGGAGATCCGACTCGTCTGAGGGCGAAGGCGAAGACGCGGAA
GAGGCCGCAGAGCCGGCAGCAGGCCGCGGGAAGGAAGGTCCGCTGGATTGAGGGCCGAAGGGACGTAGCA
GAAGGACGTCCCGCGCAGAATCCAGGTGGCAACACAGGCGAGCAGCCATGGAAAGGACGTCAGCTTCCCC
GACAACACCACGGAATTGTCAGTGCCCAACAGCCGAGCCCCTGTCCAGCAGCGGGCAAGGCAGGCGGCGA
TGAGTTCCGCCGTGGCAATAGGGAGGGGGAAAGCGAAAGTCCCGGAAAGGAGCTGACAGGTGGTGGCAAT
GCCCCAACCAGTGGGGGTTGCGTCAGCAAACACAGTGCACACCACGCCACGTTGCCTGACAACGGGCCAC
AACTCCTCATAAAGAGACAGCAACCAGGATTTATACAAGGAGGAGAAAATGAAAGCCATACGGGAAGCAA
TAGCATGATACAAAGGCATTAAAGCAGCGTATCCACATAGCGTAAAAGGAGCAACATAGTTAAGAATACC
AGTCAATCTTTCACAAATTTTGTAATCCAGAGGTTGATTGTCGACGCGGCCGCTTTACTTGTACAGCTCG
TCCATGCCGAGAGTGATCCCGGCGGCGGTCACGAACTCCAGCAGGACCATGTGATCGCGCTTCTCGTTGG
GGTCTTTGCTCAGGGCGGACTGGGTGCTCAGGTAGTGGTTGTCGGGCAGCAGCACGGGGCCGTCGCCGAT
GGGGGTGTTCTGCTGGTAGTGGTCGGCGAGCTGCACGCTGCCGTCCTCGATGTTGTGGCGGATCTTGAAG
TTCACCTTGATGCCGTTCTTCTGCTTGTCGGCCATGATATAGACGTTGTGGCTGTTGTAGTTGTACTCCA
GCTTGTGCCCCAGGATGTTGCCGTCCTCCTTGAAGTCGATGCCCTTCAGCTCGATGCGGTTCACCAGGGT
GTCGCCCTCGAACTTCACCTCGGCGCGGGTCTTGTAGTTGCCGTCGTCCTTGAAGAAGATGGTGCGCTCC
TGGACGTAGCCTTCGGGCATGGCGGACTTGAAGAAGTCGTGCTGCTTCATGTGGTCGGGGTAGCGGCTGA
AGCACTGCACGCCGTAGGTCAGGGTGGTCACGAGGGTGGGCCAGGGCACGGGCAGCTTGCCGGTGGTGCA
GATGAACTTCAGGGTCAGCTTGCCGTAGGTGGCATCGCCCTCGCCCTCGCCGGACACGCTGAACTTGTGG
CCGTTTACGTCGCCGTCCAGCTCGACCAGGATGGGCACCACCCCGGTGAACAGCTCTTCGCCCTTGCTCA
CCATTCTAGAAGGGCCGGGATTCTCTTCCACGTCACCGCATGTCAGCAGACTGCCTCTGCCCTCGTAGTA
AAAGGTAATGTCATTCATGCAGAAGTCAGGTTTCAGGCTTTCGAAGGTGCAGTCGGACGTATCCATGGAG
CAGCGGCCACAGCGGCAGCTCAAAGCCACGGGGTAGGTGACGATGGGGTCGACTCCAGGGAGACAGTCAG
GAAGCTCAAACGTCTTGTAGGAAAAGTTCTGATAGGTGCACACATGCTGGTACACTTTGCTGAATCGTAT
GGGCCCGACGGGGTATTTGGTGAAGCAGTGCCCACTGCAGATGGTTGTTTCCACTGGATGACACCCGAAG
CAGCCCTCCTTCTCCAGAGAAATGGTCTGGTTGGTGAGCTGGCACAAAGGCAGCTGGAACGCCACTGCTG
GAGGAAGATGCCAGAAGATAGAGGAGGATCCTAAAAGTAAACTCAACATCAACGGGAATATCTCTTTACT
GGCCTGAAGCACCATGGTGGCGACCGGTGGATCCTCTAGAGTCGGTGTCTTCTATGGAGGTCAAAACAGC
GTGGATGGCGTCTCCAGGCGATCTGACGGTTCACTAAACGAGCTCTGCTTATATAGACCTCCCACCGTAC
ACGCCTACCGCCCATTTGCGTCAATGGGGCGGAGTTGTTACGACATTTTGGAAAGTCCCGTTGATTTTGG
TGCCAAAACAAACTCCCATTGACGTCAATGGGGTGGAGACTTGGAAATCCCCGTGAGTCAAACCGCTATC
CACGCCCATTGATGTACTGCCAAAACCGCATCACCATGGTAATAGCGATGACTAATACGTAGATGTACTG
CCAAGTAGGAAAGTCCCATAAGGTCATGTACTGGGCATAATGCCAGGCGGGCCATTTACCGTCATTGACG
TCAATAGGGGGCGTACTTGGCATATGATACACTTGATGTACTGCCAAGTGGGCAGTTTACCGTAAATACT
CCACCCATTGACGTCAATGGAAAGTCCCTATTGGCGTTACTATGGGAACATACGTCATTATTGACGTCAA
TGGGCGGGGGTCGTTGGGCGGTCAGCCAGGCGGGCCATTTACCGTAAGTTATGTAACGCGGAACTCCCAA
GCTTATCGATAAAATTTTGAATTTTGTAATTTGTTTTTGTAATTCTTTAGTTTGTATGTCTGTTGCTATT
ATGTCTACTATTCTTTCCCCTGCACTATACCCCCCAATCCCCCCTTTTCTTTTAAAAGTTAACCGATACC
GTCGAGATCCGTTCACTAATCGAATGGATCTGTCTCTGTCTCTCTCTCCACCTTCTTCTTCTATTCCTTC
GGGCCTGTCGGGTCCCCTCGGGGTTGGGAGGTGGGTCTGAAACGATAATGGTGAATATCCCTGCCTAACT
CTATTCACTATAGAAAGTACAGCAAAAACTATTCTTAAACCTACCAAGCCTCCTACTATCATTATGAATA
ATTTTATATACCACAGCCAATTTGTTATGTTAAACCAATTCCACAAACTTGCCCATTTATCTAATTCCAA
TAATTCTTGTTCATTCTTTTCTTGCTGGTTTTGCGATTCTTCAATTAAGGAGTGTATTAAGCTTGTGTAA
TTGTTAATTTCTCTGTCCCACTCCATCCAGGTCGTGTGATTCCAAATCTGTTCCAGAGATTTATTACTCC
AACTAGCATTCCAAGGCACAGCAGTGGTGCAAATGAGTTTTCCAGAGCAACCCCAAATCCCCAGGAGCTG
TTGATCCTTTAGGTATCTTTCCACAGCCAGGATTCTTGCCTGGAGCTGCTTGATGCCCCAGACTGTGAGT
TGCAACAGATGCTGTTGCGCCTCAATAGCCCTCAGCAAATTGTTCTGCTGCTGCACTATACCAGACAATA
ATTGTCTGGCCTGTACCGTCAGCGTCATTGACGCTGCGCCCATAGTGCTTCCTGCTGCTCCCAAGAACCC
AAGGAACAAAGCTCCTATTCCCACTGCTCTTTTTTCTCTCTGCACCACTCTTCTCTTTGCCTTGGTGGGT
GCTACTCCTAATGGTTCAATTTTTACTACTTTATATTTATATAATTCACTTCTCCAATTGTCCCTCATAT
CTCCTCCTCCAGGTCTGAAGATCAGCGGCCGCTTGCTGTGCGGTGGTCTTACTTTTGTTTTGCTCTTCCT
CTATCTTGTCTAAAGCTTCCTTGGTGTCTTTTATCTCTATCCTTTGATGCACACAATAGAGGGTTGCTAC
TGTATTATATAATGATCTAAGTTCTTCTGATCCTGTCTGAAGGGATGGTTGTAGCTGTCCCAGTATTTGT
CTACAGCCTTCTGATGTTTCTAACAGGCCAGGATTAACTGCGAATCGTTCTAGCTCCCTGCTTGCCCATA
CTATATGTTTTAATTTATATTTTTTCTTTCCCCCTGGCCTTAACCGAATTTTTTCCCATCGCGATCTAAT
TCTCCCCCGCTTAATACTGACGCTCTCGCACCCATCTCTCTCCTTCTAGCCTCCGCTAGTCAAAATTTTT
GGCGTACTCACCAGTCGCCGCCCCTCGCCTCTTGCCGTGCGCGCTTCAGCAAGCCGAGTCCTGCGTCGAG
AGAGCTCCTCTGGTTTCCCTTTCGCTTTCAAGTCCCTGTTCGGGCGCCACTGCTAGAGATTTTCCACACT
GACTAAAAGGGTCTGAGGGATCTCTAGTTACCAGAGTCACACAACAGACGGGCACACACTACTTGAAGCA
CTCAAGGCAAGCTTTATTGAGGCTTAAGCAGTGGGTTCCCTAGTTAGCCAGAGAGCTCCCAGGCTCAGAT
CTGGTCTAACCAGAGAGACCCGTTTATGTATCGAGCTAGGCACTTAAATACAATATCTCTGCAATGCGGC
AATTCAGTGGTTCGTCCAATCCATGTCAGACCCGTCTGTTGCCTTCCTAATAAGGCACGATCGTACCACC
TTACTTCCACCAATCGGCATGCACGGTGCTTTTTCTCTCCTTGTAAGGCATGTTGCTAACTCATCGTTAC
CATGTTGCAAGACTACAAGAGTATTGCATAAGACTACATTAAGCTTGCAGCTCCAGCTTTTGTTCCCTTT
AGTGAGGGTTAATTGCGCGCTTGGCGTAATCATGGTCATAGCTGTTTCCTGTGTGAAATTGTTATCCGCT
CACAATTCCACACAACATACGAGCCGGAAGCATAAAGTGGAAAGCCTGGGGTGCCTAATGAGTGAGCTAA
CTCACATTAATTGCGTTGCGCTCACTGCCCGCTTTCCAGTCGGGAAACCTGTCGTGCCAGCTGCATTAAT
GAATCGGCCAACGCGCGGGGAGAGGCGGTTTGCGTATTGGGCGCTCTTCCGCTTCCTCGCTCACTGACTC
GCTGCGCTCGGTCGTTCGGCTGCGGCGAGCGGTATCAGCTCACTCAAAGGCGGTAATACGGTTATCCACA
GAATCAGGGGATAACGCAGGAAAGAACATGTGAGCAAAAGGCCAGCAAAAGGCCAGGAACCGTAAAAAGG
CCGCGTTGCTGGCGTTTTTCCATAGGCTCCGCCCCCCTGACGAGCATCACAAAAATCGACGCTCAAGTCA
GAGGTGGCGAAACCCGACAGGACTATAAAGATACCAGGCGTTTCCCCCTGGAAGCTCCCTCGTGCGCTCT
CCTGTTCCGACCCTGCCGCTTACCGGATACCTGTCCGCCTTTCTCCCTTCGGGAAGCGTGGCGCTTTCTC
ATAGCTCACGCTGTAGGTATCTCAGTTCGGTGTAGGTCGTTCGCTCCAAGCTGGGCTGTGTGCACGAACC
CCCCGTTCAGCCCGACCGCTGCGCCTTATCCGGTAACTATCGTCTTGAGTCCAACCCGGTAAGACACGAC
TTATCGCCACTGGCAGCAGCCACTGGTAACAGGATTAGCAGAGCGAGGTATGTAGGCGGTGCTACAGAGT
TCTTGAAGTGGTGGCCTAACTACGGCTACACTAGAAGAACAGTATTTGGTATCTGCGCTCTGCTGAAGCC
AGTTACCTTCGGAAAAAGAGTTGGTAGCTCTTGATCCGGCAAACAAACCACCGCTGGTAGCGGTGGTTTT
TTTGTTTGCAAGCAGCAGATTACGCGCAGAAAAAAAGGATCTCAAGAAGATCCTTTGATCTTTTCTACGG
GGTCTGACGCTCAGTGGAACGAAAACTCACGTTAAGGGATTTTGGTCATGAGATTATCAAAAAGGATCTT
CACCTAGATCCTTTTAAATTAAAAATGAAGTTTTAAATCAATCTAAAGTATATATGAGTAAACTTGGTCT
GACAGTTACCAATGCTTAATCAGTGAGGCACCTATCTCAGCGATCTGTCTATTTCGTTCATCCATAGTTG
CCTGACTCCCCGTCGTGTAGATAACTACGATACGGGAGGGCTTACCATCTGGCCCCAGTGCTGCAATGAT
ACCGCGAGACCCACGCTCACCGGCTCCAGATTTATCAGCAATAAACCAGCCAGCCGGAAGGGCCGAGCGC
AGAAGTGGTCCTGCAACTTTATCCGCCTCCATCCAGTCTATTAATTGTTGCCGGGAAGCTAGAGTAAGTA
GTTCGCCAGTTAATAGTTTGCGCAACGTTGTTGCCATTGCTACAGGCATCGTGGTGTCACGCTCGTCGTT
TGGTATGGCTTCATTCAGCTCCGGTTCCCAACGATCAAGGCGAGTTACATGATCCCCCATGTTGTGCAAA
AAAGCGGTTAGCTCCTTCGGTCCTCCGATCGTTGTCAGAAGTAAGTTGGCCGCAGTGTTATCACTCATGG
TTATGGCAGCACTGCATAATTCTCTTACTGTCATGCCATCCGTAAGATGCTTTTCTGTGACTGGTGAGTA
CTCAACCAAGTCATTCTGAGAATAGTGTATGCGGCGACCGAGTTGCTCTTGCCCGGCGTCAATACGGGAT
AATACCGCGCCACATAGCAGAACTTTAAAAGTGCTCATCATTGGAAAACGTTCTTCGGGGCGAAAACTCT
CAAGGATCTTACCGCTGTTGAGATCCAGTTCGATGTAACCCACTCGTGCACCCAACTGATCTTCAGCATC
TTTTACTTTCACCAGCGTTTCTGGGTGAGCAAAAACAGGAAGGCAAAATGCCGCAAAAAAGGGAATAAGG
GCGACACGGAAATGTTGAATACTCATACTCTTCCTTTTTCAATATTATTGAAGCATTTATCAGGGTTATT
GTCTCATGAGCGGATACATATTTGAATGTATTTAGAAAAATAAACAAATAGGGGTTCCGCGCACATTTCC
CCGAAAAGTGCCACCTAAATTGTAAGCGTTAATATTTTGTTAAAATTCGCGTTAAATTTTTGTTAAATCA
GCTCATTTTTTAACCAATAGGCCGAAATCGGCAAAATCCCTTATAAATCAAAAGAATAGACCGAGATAGG
GT
[37 nt withheld, positions 7423-7459]
AAAGAACGTGGACTCCAACGTCAAAGG
[49 nt withheld, positions 7487-7535]
T
[91 nt withheld, positions 7537-7627]
G
[124 nt withheld, positions 7629-7752]
CCCATTCGCCATTCAGGCTGCGCAACTGTTGGGAAGGGCGATCGGTGCGGGCCTCTTCGCTATTACGCCA
GCTGGCGAAAGGGGGATGTGCTGCAAGGCGATTAAGTTGGGTAACGCCAGGGTTTTCCCAGTCACGACGT
TGTAAAACGACGGCCAGTGAGCGCGCGTAATACGACTCACTATA
Features (pLannotate 1.2.2; 27 found; start..end, strand, type, name):
     23..158     -  rep_origin     SV40 ori: SV40 origin of replication
    198..319     -  polyA_signal   SV40 poly(A) signal: SV40 polyadenylation signal
    391..624     -  LTR            3' LTR (ΔU3): self-inactivating 3' long terminal repeat (LTR) from HIV-1
    626..694     -  CDS            nef (fragment): NEF_HV1Z2 - Experimental evidence at protein level: Swiss-Prot protein existence level 1. Extracellular Nef protein targets CD4(+) T-lymphocytes for apoptosis by interacting with CXCR4 surface receptors. From Human immunodeficiency virus type 1 group M subtype D (isolate Z2/CDC-Z34) (HIV-1).
    711..1299    -  misc_feature   WPRE: woodchuck hepatitis virus posttranscriptional regulatory element
   1318..2034    -  CDS            EGFP: EGFP is a basic (constitutively fluorescent) green fluorescent protein published in 1996, derived from Aequorea victoria. It is reported to be a rapidly-maturing weak dimer with moderate acid sensitivity.
   2095..2439    -  CDS            cgbb: GTHB2_THUOB - Experimental evidence at protein level: Swiss-Prot protein existence level 1. Involved in gametogenesis and steroidogenesis. From Thunnus obesus (Bigeye tuna).
   2631..2834    -  promoter       CMV promoter: human cytomegalovirus (CMV) immediate early promoter
   2835..3138    -  enhancer       CMV enhancer: human cytomegalovirus immediate early enhancer
   3161..3277    -  misc_feature   cPPT/CTS: central polypurine tract and central termination sequence of HIV-1
   3296..3396    -  CDS            Rev (fragment): human immunodeficiency virus 1 (HIV-1) Rev protein; rev; enhances nuclear export of unspliced and incompletely spliced viral mRNAs
   3773..4006    -  misc_feature   RRE: The Rev response element (RRE) of HIV-1 allows for Rev-dependent mRNA export from the nucleus to the cytoplasm.
   4152..4515    -  CDS            HIV-1 gag (fragment): gag protein from human immunodeficiency virus 1; gag
   4499..4624    -  misc_feature   HIV-1 Ψ: packaging signal of human immunodeficiency virus type 1
   4671..4851    -  LTR            5' LTR (truncated): truncated 5' long terminal repeat (LTR) from HIV-1
   4852..5078    -  promoter       RSV promoter: Rous sarcoma virus enhancer/promoter
   5106..5124    -  promoter       T3 promoter: promoter for bacteriophage T3 RNA polymerase
   5169..5185    -  protein_bind   lac operator: The lac repressor binds to the lac operator to inhibit transcription in E. coli. This inhibition can be relieved by adding lactose or isopropyl-β-D-thiogalactopyranoside (IPTG). lac repressor encoded by lacI
   5193..5219    -  promoter       lac promoter (fragment): promoter for the E. coli lac operon
   5238..5259    -  protein_bind   CAP binding site: CAP binding activates transcription in the presence of cAMP. E. coli catabolite activator protein
   5272..5364    -  CDS            lacI (fragment): lac repressor; lacI; The lac repressor binds to the lac operator to inhibit transcription in E. coli. This inhibition can be relieved by adding lactose or isopropyl-β-D-thiogalactopyranoside (IPTG).
   5547..6135    -  rep_origin     ori: high-copy-number ColE1/pMB1/pBR322/pUC origin of replication
   6306..7166    -  CDS            AmpR: β-lactamase; bla; confers resistance to ampicillin, carbenicillin, and related antibiotics
   7167..7271    -  promoter       AmpR promoter: bla
   7324..7752    -  rep_origin     f1 ori (sequence partly withheld): f1 bacteriophage origin of replication; arrow indicates direction of (+) strand synthesis
   7757..7912    -  CDS            lacZα (fragment): LacZα fragment of β-galactosidase; lacZ fragment
   7920..2       +  promoter       T7 promoter (across the origin): promoter for bacteriophage T7 RNA polymerase
