[The description below was written by a language model from this plasmid's Addgene catalogue record and pLannotate feature annotations shown in this document.]
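Description:
NFlhb-t2a-GFP is a third-generation-style, self-inactivating HIV-1 lentiviral transfer plasmid built on a pLV backbone for overexpressing the luteinizing hormone beta subunit (lhb) of the turquoise killifish, Nothobranchius furzeri, together with a GFP reporter. It is propagated in E. coli through a high-copy ColE1/pUC-type origin and selected with ampicillin via the β-lactamase gene. An f1 origin, remnants of a lac/lacZα cloning region, and flanking T3 and T7 promoters are also carried in the backbone, along with an SV40 origin and SV40 polyadenylation signal downstream of the viral cassette.

The viral genome is transcribed in packaging cells from an RSV promoter fused to a truncated 5' LTR. It contains the Ψ packaging signal with a partial gag fragment, the Rev response element for nuclear export, the cPPT/CTS, and a ΔU3 3' LTR that inactivates LTR-driven transcription after integration. Within this frame, the CMV enhancer and immediate-early promoter drive the lhb coding sequence, which the automated annotation recognises only by homology to a tuna gonadotropin beta subunit. According to the catalogue entry, lhb is joined to GFP (annotated as EGFP) through a T2A peptide; the T2A itself is not annotated, though there is a short gap between the two coding regions. Such a linker causes ribosomal skipping, so hormone and fluorescent protein are produced as separate polypeptides from one transcript and fluorescence marks expressing cells. A WPRE follows to boost transcript stability and expression.

The stated purpose is lhb overexpression with GFP marking. The sequenced record is 7,936 nt, somewhat shorter than the 8,209 bp catalogue size.
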