Addgene plasmid #194357: NFlhb-t2a-GFP
Purpose: over expression vector for killifish lhb tagged with GFP
Depositing lab: Itamar Harel. Depositing organization: Hebrew University. Publication: The killifish germline regulates longevity and somatic repair in a sex-specific manner. Moses E, Atlan T, Sun X, Franek R, Siddiqui A, Marinov GK, Shifman S, Zucker DM, Oron-Gottesman A, Greenleaf WJ, Cohen E, Ram O, Harel I. Nat Aging. 2024 Jun;4(6):791-813. doi: 10.1038/s43587-024-00632-0. Epub 2024 May 15. PubMed 38750187.
Backbone
  Vector backbone: pLV
  Backbone size w/o insert (bp): 7000
  Total vector size (bp): 8209
  Vector type: Mammalian Expression, Lentiviral
Growth in bacteria
  Bacterial resistance: Ampicillin, 100 μg/mL
  Growth temperature: 37°C
  Growth strain: NEB Stable
  Copy number: Unknown
Gene/Insert
  Gene/Insert name: luteinizing hormone subunit beta (alt name: lhb)
  Species: Nothobranchius furzeri
  Tag / fusion protein: t2a-GFP
  Cloning method: Gibson Cloning
  Sequencing primers: 5′ ATGGTGCTTCAGGCCAGTAAAGAGA; 3′ GTAGTAAAAGGTAATGTCATTCATG
Terms and licenses: Academic/Nonprofit Terms; Industry Terms: Not Available to Industry
How to cite: NFlhb-t2a-GFP was a gift from Itamar Harel (Addgene plasmid # 194357 ; http://n2t.net/addgene:194357 ; RRID:Addgene_194357)
